Addgene plasmid #51588: pCMV-myc-Rem2 S69A/S334A
Purpose: expresses RNAiR myc-tagged Rem2 non-14-3-3 interacting
Depositing lab: Suzanne Paradis. Depositing organization: Brandeis University. Publication: The GTPase Rem2 regulates synapse development and dendritic morphology. Ghiretti AE, Paradis S. Dev Neurobiol. 2011 May;71(5):374-89. doi: 10.1002/dneu.20868. PubMed 21485012.
Backbone
  Vector backbone: pCMV
  Backbone size w/o insert (bp): 4000
  Vector type: Mammalian Expression
Growth in bacteria
  Bacterial resistance: Ampicillin, 100 μg/mL
  Growth temperature: 37°C
  Growth strain: DH5alpha
  Copy number: Unknown
Gene/Insert
  Gene/Insert name: Rem2
  Species: M. musculus (mouse)
  Insert size (bp): 1000
  Mutation: S69A and S334A; silent mutations at shRNA 1 and 2 recognition sites (approx. AA 143-160)
  Entrez Gene: Rem2 (a.k.a. AW411893)
  Promoter: CMV
  Tag / fusion protein: myc (N terminal on backbone)
  Cloning method: Restriction Enzyme; 5′ cloning site EcoRI (unknown if destroyed); 3′ cloning site KpnI (unknown if destroyed)
  Sequencing primers: 5′ GATCCGGTACTAGAGGAACTGAAAAAC; 3′ CATTCTAGTTGTGGTTTGTCC
Terms and licenses: Academic/Nonprofit Terms; Industry Terms: Not Available to Industry
Depositor comments: Please note that the sequence of the myc epitope tag in this plasmid is MQKLISEEDLL, which differs from the standard EQKLISEEDLL. The Rem2 insert in this plasmid contains T13I and T15I mutations when compared to GenBank reference sequence NP_542764.2.
How to cite: pCMV-myc-Rem2 S69A/S334A was a gift from Suzanne Paradis (Addgene plasmid # 51588 ; http://n2t.net/addgene:51588 ; RRID:Addgene_51588)
