[The description below was written by a language model from this plasmid's Addgene catalogue record and pLannotate feature annotations shown in this document.]
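Description:
pCMV-myc-Rem2 S69A/S334A is a mammalian expression plasmid of about 4.8 kb built on a pCMV backbone. It drives transient expression of a mutant form of the mouse small GTPase Rem2. In bacteria it is maintained through a high-copy ColE1/pUC-type origin and selected with ampicillin via the β-lactamase gene and its native promoter. The annotated lac promoter/operator, CAP site and fragments of lacI, lacZα, rop and bom are remnants of the pUC/pBR322-derived cloning backbone and play no role in the payload.

The expression cassette consists of the human CMV immediate-early enhancer and promoter, a modified SV40 intron with splice donor and acceptor sites that aids mRNA processing, the roughly 1 kb Rem2 coding sequence cloned between EcoRI and KpnI sites, and an SV40 polyadenylation signal. A myc epitope supplied by the backbone is fused to the N terminus for detection. The depositor notes that its first residue differs from the standard myc sequence, and the tag is not separately annotated in the feature table.

The insert carries S69A and S334A substitutions, which according to the record yield a Rem2 that does not interact with 14-3-3 proteins. It also carries silent changes at two shRNA recognition sites (around residues 143–160) that make the transcript resistant to RNAi. This design suits rescue experiments in which endogenous Rem2 is knocked down and replaced with the mutant. The associated publication concerns Rem2 in synapse development and dendritic morphology. The depositor also reports T13I and T15I differences relative to the GenBank reference protein.
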