Features (pLannotate 1.2.2; 16 found; start..end, strand, type, name):
      8..28      -  misc_feature   MCS (fragment): pUC18/19 multiple cloning site
     27..330     +  enhancer       CMV enhancer: human cytomegalovirus immediate early enhancer
    331..534     +  promoter       CMV promoter: human cytomegalovirus (CMV) immediate early promoter
    672..768     +  intron         SV40 intron: modified SV40 intron with splice donor and acceptor sites
    895..1917    +  CDS            Rem2: REM2_MOUSE - Experimental evidence at protein level: Swiss-Prot protein existence level 1. Binds GTP saturably and exhibits a low intrinsic rate of GTP hydrolysis. From Mus musculus (Mouse).
   1943..2077    -  polyA_signal   SV40 poly(A) signal: SV40 polyadenylation signal
   2212..2228    -  protein_bind   lac operator: The lac repressor binds to the lac operator to inhibit transcription in E. coli. This inhibition can be relieved by adding lactose or isopropyl-β-D-thiogalactopyranoside (IPTG). lac repressor encoded by lacI
   2236..2266    -  promoter       lac promoter: promoter for the E. coli lac operon
   2281..2302    -  protein_bind   CAP binding site: CAP binding activates transcription in the presence of cAMP. E. coli catabolite activator protein
   2315..2407    -  CDS            lacI (fragment): lac repressor; lacI; The lac repressor binds to the lac operator to inhibit transcription in E. coli. This inhibition can be relieved by adding lactose or isopropyl-β-D-thiogalactopyranoside (IPTG).
   2590..3178    -  rep_origin     ori: high-copy-number ColE1/pMB1/pBR322/pUC origin of replication
   3349..4209    -  CDS            AmpR: β-lactamase; bla; confers resistance to ampicillin, carbenicillin, and related antibiotics
   4210..4314    -  promoter       AmpR promoter: bla
   4409..4444    +  CDS            rop (fragment): Rop protein, which maintains plasmids at low copy number; rop
   4546..4645    +  misc_feature   bom (fragment): basis of mobility region from pBR322
   4651..2       -  CDS            lacZα (fragment) (across the origin): LacZα fragment of β-galactosidase; lacZ fragment
>Addgene plasmid #51588 | pCMV-myc-Rem2 S69A/S334A | depositor full sequence | sequence record 78889 | pCMV-myc-Rem2 S69A/S334A sequence 4804 bps
GAGTTCGAGCTTGCATGCCTGCAGGTCGTTACATAACTTACGGTAAATGGCCCGCCTGGCTGACCGCCCA
ACGACCCCCGCCCATTGACGTCAATAATGACGTATGTTCCCATAGTAACGCCAATAGGGACTTTCCATTG
ACGTCAATGGGTGGAGTATTTACGGTAAACTGCCCACTTGGCAGTACATCAAGTGTATCATATGCCAAGT
ACGCCCCCTATTGACGTCAATGACGGTAAATGGCCCGCCTGGCATTATGCCCAGTACATGACCTTATGGG
ACTTTCCTACTTGGCAGTACATCTACGTATTAGTCATCGCTATTACCATGGTGATGCGGTTTTGGCAGTA
CATCAATGGGCGTGGATAGCGGTTTGACTCACGGGGATTTCCAAGTCTCCACCCCATTGACGTCAATGGG
AGTTTGTTTTGGCACCAAAATCAACGGGACTTTCCAAAATGTCGTAACAACTCCGCCCCATTGACGCAAA
TGGGCGGTAGGCGTGTACGGTGGGAGGTCTATATAAGCAGAGCTCGTTTAGTGAACCGTCAGATCGCCTG
GAGACGCCATCCACGCTGTTTTGACCTCCATAGAAGACACCGGGACCGATCCAGCCTCCGGACTCTAGAG
GATCCGGTACTAGAGGAACTGAAAAACCAGAAAGTTAACTGGTAAGTTTAGTCTTTTTGTCTTTTATTTC
AGGTCCCGGATCCGGTGGTGGTGCAAATCAAAGAACTGCTCCTCAGTGGATGTTGCCTTTACTTCTAGGC
CTGTACGGAAGTGTTACTTCTGCTCTAAAAGCTGCGGAATTGTACCCGCGGGCCCACCATGGCATCAATG
CAGAAGCTGATCTCAGAGGAGGACCTGCTTATGGCCATGGAGGCCCGAATTCACATGCACACGGACCTTG
ACACCGACATGGACATGGACATAGAAATCGTAGCACTTTGTTCTTCCAGCAGCCGCCAGGCCTCCCCACT
GGGGACACCCACACCAGAAGCAGATACTACACTTCTGAAACAGAAGCCAGAGAAACTGTTAGCAGAGTTG
GACCTGAGCGGGCCTCCTCCTGCTCCTGGGGTCCCCAGACGAAGAGGAGCCATGCCCGTGCCCTACAAAC
ACCAGCTGCGGCGGGCCCAAGCTGTAGATGAACTTGACTGGCCACCCCAGGCCTCCCCCTCTGGCTCCTC
TGACTCCTTGGGCTCAGGGGAGGCAGCCCTTACCCAAAAAGATGGCGTCTTTAAGGTCATGCTCGTGGGG
GAGAGTGGCGTGGGCAAGAGCACTCTAGCGGGCACTTTTGGAGGTCTCCAGGGAGACCATGCTCACGAGA
TGGAAAATTCCGAGGACACCTATGAGAGGCGAATTATGGTGGACAAAGAAGAAGTGACTTTAATTGTTTA
TGACATCTGGGAACAGGGAGATGCAGGAGGATGGCTGCAGGATCACTGCCTTCAGACGGGGGATGCCTTT
CTCATCGTCTTCTCAGTGACAGATCGACGAAGCTTCTCTAAAGTTCCAGAAACCCTTCTTCGGCTCCGGG
CTGGGAGGCCCCACCATGACCTACCTGTCATCCTTGTTGGAAATAAGAGTGACCTGGCCCGCTCCCGGGA
GGTATCACTGGAGGAGGGTCGCCATCTGGCTGGGACGCTGAGCTGCAAGCACATCGAGACGTCGGCCGCT
CTCCACCACAACACTCGTGAGCTCTTCGAGGGTGCTGTGCGTCAGATCAGGCTGCGGCGGGGCCGGGGTC
ATGCCGGGGGCCAGCGACCCGAACCTAGCAGCCCGGACGGCCCCGCGCCGCCTACGCGCCGTGAGAGCCT
CACCAAGAAAGCTAAGCGCTTCCTCGCCAACCTGGTGCCGCGCAACGCTAAGTTCTTCAAGCAACGCTCC
AGGGCATGTCACGACCTCTCTGTGCTCTGACTCGAGGTACCGCGGCCGCGGGGATCCAGACATGATAAGA
TACATTGATGAGTTTGGACAAACCACAACTAGAATGCAGTGAAAAAAATGCTTTATTTGTGAAATTTGTG
ATGCTATTGCTTTATTTGTAACCATTATAAGCTGCAATAAACAAGTTAACAACAACAATTGCATTCATTT
TATGTTTCAGGTTCAGGGGGAGGTGTGGGAGGTTTTTTCGGATCCTCTAGAGTCGATCTGCAGGCATGCT
AGCTTGGCGTAATCATGGTCATAGCTGTTTCCTGTGTGAAATTGTTATCCGCTCACAATTCCACACAACA
TACGAGCCGGAAGCATAAAGTGTAAAGCCTGGGGTGCCTAATGAGTGAGCTAACTCACATTAATTGCGTT
GCGCTCACTGCCCGCTTTCCAGTCGGGAAACCTGTCGTGCCAGCTGCATTAATGAATCGGCCAACGCGCG
GGGAGAGGCGGTTTGCGTATTGGGCGCTCTTCCGCTTCCTCGCTCACTGACTCGCTGCGCTCGGTCGTTC
GGCTGCGGCGAGCGGTATCAGCTCACTCAAAGGCGGTAATACGGTTATCCACAGAATCAGGGGATAACGC
AGGAAAGAACATGTGAGCAAAAGGCCAGCAAAAGGCCAGGAACCGTAAAAAGGCCGCGTTGCTGGCGTTT
TTCCATAGGCTCCGCCCCCCTGACGAGCATCACAAAAATCGACGCTCAAGTCAGAGGTGGCGAAACCCGA
CAGGACTATAAAGATACCAGGCGTTTCCCCCTGGAAGCTCCCTCGTGCGCTCTCCTGTTCCGACCCTGCC
GCTTACCGGATACCTGTCCGCCTTTCTCCCTTCGGGAAGCGTGGCGCTTTCTCATAGCTCACGCTGTAGG
TATCTCAGTTCGGTGTAGGTCGTTCGCTCCAAGCTGGGCTGTGTGCACGAACCCCCCGTTCAGCCCGACC
GCTGCGCCTTATCCGGTAACTATCGTCTTGAGTCCAACCCGGTAAGACACGACTTATCGCCACTGGCAGC
AGCCACTGGTAACAGGATTAGCAGAGCGAGGTATGTAGGCGGTGCTACAGAGTTCTTGAAGTGGTGGCCT
AACTACGGCTACACTAGAAGGACAGTATTTGGTATCTGCGCTCTGCTGAAGCCAGTTACCTTCGGAAAAA
GAGTTGGTAGCTCTTGATCCGGCAAACAAACCACCGCTGGTAGCGGTGGTTTTTTTGTTTGCAAGCAGCA
GATTACGCGCAGAAAAAAAGGATCTCAAGAAGATCCTTTGATCTTTTCTACGGGGTCTGACGCTCAGTGG
AACGAAAACTCACGTTAAGGGATTTTGGTCATGAGATTATCAAAAAGGATCTTCACCTAGATCCTTTTAA
ATTAAAAATGAAGTTTTAAATCAATCTAAAGTATATATGAGTAAACTTGGTCTGACAGTTACCAATGCTT
AATCAGTGAGGCACCTATCTCAGCGATCTGTCTATTTCGTTCATCCATAGTTGCCTGACTCCCCGTCGTG
TAGATAACTACGATACGGGAGGGCTTACCATCTGGCCCCAGTGCTGCAATGATACCGCGAGACCCACGCT
CACCGGCTCCAGATTTATCAGCAATAAACCAGCCAGCCGGAAGGGCCGAGCGCAGAAGTGGTCCTGCAAC
TTTATCCGCCTCCATCCAGTCTATTAATTGTTGCCGGGAAGCTAGAGTAAGTAGTTCGCCAGTTAATAGT
TTGCGCAACGTTGTTGCCATTGCTACAGGCATCGTGGTGTCACGCTCGTCGTTTGGTATGGCTTCATTCA
GCTCCGGTTCCCAACGATCAAGGCGAGTTACATGATCCCCCATGTTGTGCAAAAAAGCGGTTAGCTCCTT
CGGTCCTCCGATCGTTGTCAGAAGTAAGTTGGCCGCAGTGTTATCACTCATGGTTATGGCAGCACTGCAT
AATTCTCTTACTGTCATGCCATCCGTAAGATGCTTTTCTGTGACTGGTGAGTACTCAACCAAGTCATTCT
GAGAATAGTGTATGCGGCGACCGAGTTGCTCTTGCCCGGCGTCAATACGGGATAATACCGCGCCACATAG
CAGAACTTTAAAAGTGCTCATCATTGGAAAACGTTCTTCGGGGCGAAAACTCTCAAGGATCTTACCGCTG
TTGAGATCCAGTTCGATGTAACCCACTCGTGCACCCAACTGATCTTCAGCATCTTTTACTTTCACCAGCG
TTTCTGGGTGAGCAAAAACAGGAAGGCAAAATGCCGCAAAAAAGGGAATAAGGGCGACACGGAAATGTTG
AATACTCATACTCTTCCTTTTTCAATATTATTGAAGCATTTATCAGGGTTATTGTCTCATGAGCGGATAC
ATATTTGAATGTATTTAGAAAAATAAACAAATAGGGGTTCCGCGCACATTTCCCCGAAAAGTGCCACCTG
ACGTCTAAGAAACCATTATTATCATGACATTAACCTATAAAAATAGGCGTATCACGAGGCCCTTTCGTCT
CGCGCGTTTCGGTGATGACGGTGAAAACCTCTGACACATGCAGCTCCCGGAGACGGTCACAGCTTGTCTG
TAAGCGGATGCCGGGAGCAGACAAGCCCGTCAGGGCGCGTCAGCGGGTGTTGGCGGGTGTCGGGGCTGGC
TTAACTATGCGGCATCAGAGCAGATTGTACTGAGAGTGCACCATATGCGGTGTGAAATACCGCACAGATG
CGTAAGGAGAAAATACCGCATCAGGCGCCATTCGCCATTCAGGCTGCGCAACTGTTGGGAAGGGCGATCG
GTGCGGGCCTCTTCGCTATTACGCCAGCTGGCGAAAGGGGGATGTGCTGCAAGGCGATTAAGTTGGGTAA
CGCCAGGGTTTTCCCAGTCACGACGTTGTAAAACGACGGCCAGT
