>Addgene plasmid #51588 | pCMV-myc-Rem2 S69A/S334A | addgene partial sequence | sequence record 81094 | CMV-F 5'-CGCAAATGGGCGGTAGGCGTG-3'
GCAGAGCTCGTTTAGTGAACCGTCAGATCGCCTGGAGACGCCATCCACGCTGTTTTGACCTCCATAGAAG
ACACCGGGACCGATCCAGCCTCCGGACTCTAGAGGATCCGGTACTAGAGGAACTGAAAAACCAGAAAGTT
AACTGGTAAGTTTAGTCTTTTTGTCTTTTATTTCAGGTCCCGGATCCGGTGGTGGTGCAAATCAAAGAAC
TGCTCCTCAGTGGATGTTGCCTTTACTTCTAGGCCTGTACGGAAGTGTTACTTCTGCTCTAAAAGCTGCG
GAATTGTACCCGCGGGCCCACCATGGCATCAATGCAGAAGCTGATCTCAGAGGAGGACCTGCTTATGGCC
ATGGAGGCCCGAATTCACATGCACACGGACCTTGACACCGACATGGACATGGACATAGAAATCGTAGCAC
TTTGTTCTTCCAGCAGCCGCCAGGCCTCCCCACTGGGGACACCCACACCAGAAGCAGATACTACACTTCT
GAAACAGAAGCCAGAGAAACTGTTAGCAGAGTTGGACCTGAGCGGGCCTCCTCCTGCTCCTGGGGTCCCC
AGACGAAGAGGAGCCATGCCCGTGCCCTACAAACACCAGCTGCGGCGGGCCCAAGCTGTAGATGAACTTG
ACTGGCCACCCCAGGCCTCCCCCTCTGGCTCCTCTGACTCCTTGGGCTCAGGGGAGGCAGCCCTTACCCA
AAAAGATGGCGTCTTTAAGGTCATGCTCGTGGGGGAGAGTGGCGTGGGCAAGAGCACTCTAGCGGGCACT
TTTGGAGGTCTCCAGGGAGACCATGCTCACGAGATGGAAAATTCCGAGGACACCTATGAGAGGCGAATTA
TGGTGGACAAAGAAGAAGTGACTTTAATTGTTTATGACATCTGGGAACAGGGAGATGCAGGAGGATGGCT
GCAGGATCACTGCCTTCAGACGGGGGATGCCTTTCTCATCGTCTTCTCAGTGACAGATCGACGAAGCTTC
TCTAAAGTTCCAGAAACCCTTCTTCGGCTCCGGGCTGGG
