>Addgene plasmid #51588 | pCMV-myc-Rem2 S69A/S334A | addgene partial sequence | sequence record 81262 | EBV-rev 5'-GTGGTTTGTCCAAACTCATC-3'
CGCGGCCGCGGTACCTCGAGTCAGAGCACAGAGAGGTCGTGACATGCCCTGGAGCGTTGCTTGAAGAACT
TAGCGTTGCGCGGCACCAGGTTGGCGAGGAAGCGCTTAGCTTTCTTGGTGAGGCTCTCACGGCGCGTAGG
CGGCGCGGGGCCGTCCGGGCTGCTAGGTTCGGGTCGCTGGCCCCCGGCATGACCCCGGCCCCGCCGCAGC
CTGATCTGACGCACAGCACCCTCGAAGAGCTCACGAGTGTTGTGGTGGAGAGCGGCCGACGTCTCGATGT
GCTTGCAGCTCAGCGTCCCAGCCAGATGGCGACCCTCCTCCAGTGATACCTCCCGGGAGCGGGCCAGGTC
ACTCTTATTTCCAACAAGGATGACAGGTAGGTCATGGTGGGGCCTCCCAGCCCGGAGCCGAAGAAGGGTT
TCTGGAACTTTAGAGAAGCTTCGTCGATCTGTCACTGAGAAGACGATGAGAAAGGCATCCCCCGTCTGAA
GGCAGTGATCCTGCAGCCATCCTCCTGCATCTCCCTGTTCCCAGATGTCATAAACAATTAAAGTCACTTC
TTCTTTGTCCACCATAATTCGCCTCTCATAGGTGTCCTCGGAATTTTCCATCTCGTGAGCATGGTCTCCC
TGGAGACCTCCAAAAGTGCCCGCTAGAGTGCTCTTGCCCACGCCACTCTCCCCCACGAGCATGACCTTAA
AGACGCCATCTTTTTGGGTAAGGGCTGCCTCCCCTGAGCCCAAGGAGTCAGAGGAGCCAGAGGGGGAGGC
CTGGGGTGGCCAGTCAAGTTCATCTACAGCTTGGGCCCGCCGCAGCTGGTGTTTGTAGGGCACGGGCATG
GCTCCTCTTCGTCTGGGGACCCCAGGAGCAGGAGGAGGCCCGCTCAGGTCCAACTCTGCTAACAGTTTCT
CTGGCTTCTGTTTCAGAAGTGTAGTATCTGCTTCTGGTGTGGGTGTCCCCAGTGGGG
